Addgene plasmid #78985: PP165
Purpose: Supplemental Figure 4. Promoter GCW14. Expresses GFP.
Depositing lab: Timothy Lu. Depositing organization: Massachusetts Institute of Technology. Publication: Synthetic biology and microbioreactor platforms for programmable production of biologics at the point-of-care. Perez-Pinera P, Han N, Cleto S, Cao J, Purcell O, Shah KA, Lee K, Ram R, Lu TK. Nat Commun. 2016 Jul 29;7:12211. doi: 10.1038/ncomms12211. PubMed 27470089.
Backbone
  Vector backbone: pPICZ A
  Vector type: Yeast Expression
  Selectable markers: Zeocin
Growth in bacteria
  Bacterial resistance: Bleocin (Zeocin), 50 μg/mL
  Growth temperature: 37°C
  Growth strain: DH5alpha
  Copy number: Unknown
Gene/Insert
  Gene/Insert name: GFP
Terms and licenses: Academic/Nonprofit Terms; Industry Terms: Not Available to Industry
How to cite: PP165 was a gift from Timothy Lu (Addgene plasmid # 78985 ; http://n2t.net/addgene:78985 ; RRID:Addgene_78985)
