[The description below was written by a language model from this plasmid's Addgene catalogue record and pLannotate feature annotations shown in this document.]
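Description:
PP165 is a yeast expression plasmid built on the pPICZ A backbone, a shuttle vector of the kind used with Pichia pastoris, and it expresses GFP under the GCW14 promoter. The depositor's sequence is 4,040 nt. It replicates in E. coli from a high-copy ColE1/pUC-type origin, and no yeast replication origin is annotated, consistent with the integrative design usual for pPICZ vectors. A single Sh ble (BleoR) gene provides Zeocin selection in both hosts. It sits downstream of tandem promoters, the S. cerevisiae TEF1 promoter for expression in yeast and the synthetic EM7 promoter for expression in bacteria, and is followed by the CYC1 terminator.

The payload is an EGFP coding sequence followed by the AOX1 transcription terminator from Pichia pastoris. A short 18-nt feature between EGFP and the terminator is annotated as a fragment of a composite tag. By its size it is probably the six-histidine sequence carried in the pPICZ backbone, though the record does not show whether it is in frame with EGFP. The GCW14 promoter named in the catalogue entry was not recognised by the automated annotation. It presumably lies in the unannotated stretch of roughly 900 nt upstream of EGFP. The small "groL1" fragment called in that region is most likely a spurious similarity hit rather than a functional element.

The record ties the plasmid to a supplemental figure in a study on programmable production of biologics in yeast, which suggests it served as a fluorescent reporter of GCW14 promoter activity. The record does not describe the comparisons made.
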