Features (pLannotate 1.2.2; 9 found; start..end, strand, type, name):
     59..433     +  CDS            BleoR: antibiotic-binding protein; Sh ble from Streptoalloteichus hindustanus; confers resistance to bleomycin, phleomycin, and Zeocin™
    499..746     +  terminator     CYC1 terminator: S. cerevisiae CYC1; transcription terminator for CYC1
    821..1409    -  rep_origin     ori: high-copy-number ColE1/pMB1/pBR322/pUC origin of replication
   1504..1590    -  CDS            groL1 (fragment): CH601_MYCA1 - Also known as groEL1 From Mycobacterium avium (strain 104).
   2526..3242    +  CDS            EGFP: EGFP is a basic (constitutively fluorescent) green fluorescent protein published in 1996, derived from Aequorea victoria. It is reported to be a rapidly-maturing weak dimer with moderate acid sensitivity.
   3312..3329    +  CDS            capTEV™ (fragment): composite tag for in vivo biotinylation, TEV protease cleavage, and 6xHis tagging
   3353..3599    +  terminator     AOX1 terminator: Pichia pastoris AOX1; transcription terminator for AOX1
   3614..4025    +  promoter       TEF1 promoter: S. cerevisiae TEF1; promoter for EF-1α
   4033..40      +  promoter       EM7 promoter (across the origin): synthetic bacterial promoter&nbsp
>Addgene plasmid #78985 | PP165 | depositor full sequence | sequence record 147730 | PP165 sequence 4040 bps
TTAATCATCGGCATAGTATATCGGCATAGTATAATACGACAAGGTGAGGAACTAAACCATGGCCAAGTTG
ACCAGTGCCGTTCCGGTGCTCACCGCGCGCGACGTCGCCGGAGCGGTCGAGTTCTGGACCGACCGGCTCG
GGTTCTCCCGGGACTTCGTGGAGGACGACTTCGCCGGTGTGGTCCGGGACGACGTGACCCTGTTCATCAG
CGCGGTCCAGGACCAGGTGGTGCCGGACAACACCCTGGCCTGGGTGTGGGTGCGCGGCCTGGACGAGCTG
TACGCCGAGTGGTCGGAGGTCGTGTCCACGAACTTCCGGGACGCCTCCGGGCCGGCCATGACCGAGATCG
GCGAGCAGCCGTGGGGGCGGGAGTTCGCCCTGCGCGACCCGGCCGGCAACTGCGTGCACTTCGTGGCCGA
GGAGCAGGACTGACACGTCCGACGGCGGCCCACGGGTCCCAGGCCTCGGAGATCCGTCCCCCTTTTCCTT
TGTCGATATCATGTAATTAGTTATGTCACGCTTACATTCACGCCCTCCCCCCACATCCGCTCTAACCGAA
AAGGAAGGAGTTAGACAACCTGAAGTCTAGGTCCCTATTTATTTTTTTATAGTTATGTTAGTATTAAGAA
CGTTATTTATATTTCAAATTTTTCTTTTTTTTCTGTACAGACGCGTGTACGCATGTAACATTATACTGAA
AACCTTGCTTGAGAAGGTTTTGGGACGCTCGAAGGCTTTAATTTGCAAGCTGGAGACCAACATGTGAGCA
AAAGGCCAGCAAAAGGCCAGGAACCGTAAAAAGGCCGCGTTGCTGGCGTTTTTCCATAGGCTCCGCCCCC
CTGACGAGCATCACAAAAATCGACGCTCAAGTCAGAGGTGGCGAAACCCGACAGGACTATAAAGATACCA
GGCGTTTCCCCCTGGAAGCTCCCTCGTGCGCTCTCCTGTTCCGACCCTGCCGCTTACCGGATACCTGTCC
GCCTTTCTCCCTTCGGGAAGCGTGGCGCTTTCTCAATGCTCACGCTGTAGGTATCTCAGTTCGGTGTAGG
TCGTTCGCTCCAAGCTGGGCTGTGTGCACGAACCCCCCGTTCAGCCCGACCGCTGCGCCTTATCCGGTAA
CTATCGTCTTGAGTCCAACCCGGTAAGACACGACTTATCGCCACTGGCAGCAGCCACTGGTAACAGGATT
AGCAGAGCGAGGTATGTAGGCGGTGCTACAGAGTTCTTGAAGTGGTGGCCTAACTACGGCTACACTAGAA
GGACAGTATTTGGTATCTGCGCTCTGCTGAAGCCAGTTACCTTCGGAAAAAGAGTTGGTAGCTCTTGATC
CGGCAAACAAACCACCGCTGGTAGCGGTGGTTTTTTTGTTTGCAAGCAGCAGATTACGCGCAGAAAAAAA
GGATCTCAAGAAGATCCTTTGATCTTTTCTACGGGGTCTGACGCTCAGTGGAACGAAAACTCACGTTAAG
GGATTTTGGTCATGAGATCAGATCTGAGCTCGTTTGGCCGTGGCCGTGCTCGTCCTCGTCGGCCGGCTTG
TCGACGACGGCGGTCTCCGTCGTCAGGATCATCCGGGCCACAAGCTTGCTGACAGAAGCCTCAAGAAAAA
AAAAATTCTTCTTCGACTATGCTGGAGGCAGAGATGATCGAGCCGGTAGTTAACTATATATAGCTAAATT
GGTTCCATCACCTCGAGCAGGTGAACCCACCTAACTATTTTTAACTGGGATCCAGTGAGCTCGCTGGGTG
AAAGCCAACCATCTTTTGTTTCGGGGAACCGTGCTCGCCCCGTAAAGTTAATTTTTTTTTCCCGCGCAGC
TTTAATCTTTCGGCAGAGAAGGCGTTTTCATCGTAGCGTGGGAACAGAATAATCAGTTCATGTGCTATAC
AGGCACATGGCAGCAGTCACTATTTTGCTTTTTAACCTTAAAGTCGTTCATCAATCATTAACTGACCAAT
CAGATTTTTTGCATTTGCCACTTATCTAAAAATACTTTTGTATCTCGCAGATACGTTCAGTGGTTTCCAG
GACAACACCCAAAAAAAGGTATCAATGCCACTAGGCAGTCGGTTTTATTTTTGGTCACCCACGCAAAGAA
GCACCCACCTCTTTTAGGTTTTAAGTTGTGGGAACAGTAACACCGCCTAGAGCTTCAGGAAAAACCAGTA
CCTGTGACCGCAATTCACCATGATGCAGAATGTTAATTTAAACGAGTGCCAAATCAAGATTTCAACAGAC
AAATCAATCGATCCATAGTTACCCATTCCAGCCTTTTCGTCGTCGAGCCTGCTTCATTCCTGCCTCAGGT
GCATAACTTTGCATGAAAAGTCCAGATTAGGGCAGATTTTGAGTTTAAAATAGGAAATATAAACAAATAT
ACCGCGAAAAAGGTTTGTTTATAGCTTTTCGCCTGGTGCCGTACGGTATAAATACATACTCTCCTCCCCC
CCCTGGTTCTCTTTTTCTTTTGTTACTTACATTTTACCGTTCCGTCACTCGCTTCACTCAACAACAAAAG
AATTCATGGTGAGCAAGGGCGAGGAGCTGTTCACCGGGGTGGTGCCCATCCTGGTCGAGCTGGACGGCGA
CGTAAACGGCCACAAGTTCAGCGTGTCCGGCGAGGGCGAGGGCGATGCCACCTACGGCAAGCTGACCCTG
AAGTTCATCTGCACCACCGGCAAGCTGCCCGTGCCCTGGCCCACCCTCGTGACCACCCTGACCTACGGCG
TGCAGTGCTTCAGCCGCTACCCCGACCACATGAAGCAGCACGACTTCTTCAAGTCCGCCATGCCCGAAGG
CTACGTCCAGGAGCGCACCATCTTCTTCAAGGACGACGGCAACTACAAGACCCGCGCCGAGGTGAAGTTC
GAGGGCGACACCCTGGTGAACCGCATCGAGCTGAAGGGCATCGACTTCAAGGAGGACGGCAACATCCTGG
GGCACAAGCTGGAGTACAACTACAACAGCCACAACGTCTATATCATGGCCGACAAGCAGAAGAACGGCAT
CAAGGTGAACTTCAAGATCCGCCACAACATCGAGGACGGCAGCGTGCAGCTCGCCGACCACTACCAGCAG
AACACCCCCATCGGCGACGGCCCCGTGCTGCTGCCCGACAACCACTACCTGAGCACCCAGAGCGCCCTGA
GCAAAGACCCCAACGAGAAGCGCGATCACATGGTCCTGCTGGAGTTCGTGACCGCCGCCGGGATCACTCT
CGGCATGGACGAGCTGTACAAGGCCGCGGCGGCCGCCAGCTTTCTAGAACAAAAACTCATCTCAGAAGAG
GATCTGAATAGCGCCGTCGACCATCATCATCATCATCATTGACCGGTCTTGCTAGATTCTAATCAAGAGG
ATGTCAGAATGCCATTTGCCTGAGAGATGCAGGCTTCATTTTTGATACTTTTTTATTTGTAACCTATATA
GTATAGGATTTTTTTTGTCATTTTGTTTCTTCTCGTACGAGCTTGCTCCTGATCAGCCTATCTCGCAGCT
GATGAATATCTTGTGGTAGGGGTTTGGGAAAATCATTCGAGTTTGATGTTTTTCTTGGTATTTCCCACTC
CTCTTCAGAGTACAGAAGATTAAGTGAGACCTTCGTTTGTGCGGATCCCCCACACACCATAGCTTCAAAA
TGTTTCTACTCCTTTTTTACTCTTCCAGATTTTCTCGGACTCCGCGCATCGCCGTACCACTTCAAAACAC
CCAAGCACAGCATACTAAATTTTCCCTCTTTCTTCCTCTAGGGTGTCGTTAATTACCCGTACTAAAGGTT
TGGAAAAGAAAAAAGAGACCGCCTCGTTTCTTTTTCTTCGTCGAAAAAGGCAATAAAAATTTTTATCACG
TTTCTTTTTCTTGAAATTTTTTTTTTTAGTTTTTTTCTCTTTCAGTGACCTCCATTGATATTTAAGTTAA
TAAACGGTCTTCAATTTCTCAAGTTTCAGTTTCATTTTTCTTGTTCTATTACAACTTTTTTTACTTCTTG
TTCATTAGAAAGAAAGCATAGCAATCTAATCTAAGGGGCGGTGTTGACAA
