>Addgene plasmid #78985 | PP165 | addgene partial sequence | sequence record 153710 | EGFP-N 5'-CGTCGCCGTCCAGCTCGACCAG-3'
CCATGAATTCTTTTGTTGTTGAGTGAAGCGAGTGACGGAACGGTAAAATGTAAGTAACAAAAGAAAAAGA
GAACCAGGGGGGGGAGGAGAGTATGTATTTATACCGTACGGCACCAGGCGAAAAGCTATAAACAAACCTT
TTTCGCGGTATATTTGTTTATATTTCCTATTTTAAACTCAAAATCTGCCCTAATCTGGACTTTTCATGCA
AAGTTATGCACCTGAGGCAGGAATGAAGCAGGCTCGACGACGAAAAGGCTGGAATGGGTAACTATGGATC
GATTGATTTGTCTGTTGAAATCTTGATTTGGCACTCGTTTAAATTAACATTCTGCATCATGGTGAATTGC
GGTCACAGGTACTGGTTTTTCCTGAAGCTCTAGGCGGTGTTACTGTTCCCACAACTTAAAACCTAAAAGA
GGTGGGTGCTTCTTTGCGTGGGTGACCAAAAATAAAACCGACTGCCTAGTGGCATTGATACCTTTTTTTG
GGTGTTGTCCTGGAAACCACTGAACGTATCTGCGAGATACAAAAGTATTTTTAGATAAGTGGCAAATGCA
AAAAATCTGATTGGTCAGTTAATGATTGATGAACGACTTTAAGGTTAAAAAGCAAAATAGTGACTGCTGC
CATGTGCCTGTATAGCACATGAACTGATTATTCTGTTCCCACGCTACGATGAAAACGCCTTCTCTGCCGA
AAGATTAAAGCTGCGCGGGAAAAAAAAATTAACTTTACGGGGCGAGCACGGTTCCCCGAAACAAAAGATG
GTTGGCTTTCACCCAGCGAGCTCACTGGATCCCAGTTAAAAATAGTTAGGTGGGTTCACCTGCTCGAGGT
GATGGAACCAATTTAGCTATATATAGTTAACTACCGGCTCGATCATCTCTGC
